>Addgene plasmid #111269 | pET-30a(+)-Syk-tSH2 | addgene full sequence | sequence record 215599 | Addgene NGS Result
ATCCGGATATAGTTCCTCCTTTCAGCAAAAAACCCCTCAAGACCCGTTTAGAGGCCCCAAGGGGTTATGC
TAGTTATTGCTCAGCGGTGGCAGCAGCCAACTCAGCTTCCTTTCGGGCTTTGTTAGCAGCCGGATCTCAG
TGGTGGTGGTGGTGGTGCTCGAGTTATTGTGCACCGATCTTCTGGCATGGTACCGTGAGGACTCTTAGTA
GCCCATCTGGCTTGTAAGAGTAATGTTCCACTAGCTGCCAGAGGGTGTCAAACTTCTTCCCCTCAGGAAT
GGAGAGCTTCCCGGTCTTGTCCCTGTCAATGCGGTAGTGCAATACTTTCCCTTCGTGCAGCAGGCACAGA
GCATAGGAGCCGCTGTTGTCTCTGGCCCTGATCAGGAATTTTCCATTGGTCTTTGACCCTATGAGGACCG
TCTGCTCTGATTCATCTCTGGAGATGTTGCCATGGAACCAGGGCATCTTCTCATGGGCCGTGGTGGCGAT
CAGCTTCTCCAGCTGGGGCTTCTGGCTGATGATGGCTTGCTCCAGAGCCTGGCCCTGAAGGTTCCAGGTC
TGTTTCACATATTCCCTGATGAGGTTCTCCTTCAGGTCCTCAAAGGGTCCGGTCTTGGGCTGTACTCCCG
GGGGCCGGTTGAAGGGCTTCTTAAGGAGGCAGATAAGGCCATCAGGTTCCTGGGAGTGGTAATGGCAGAG
GTCTGCTGGGCTGGCATGGGCCCTGCCCCCGGAGATGGCGTAGGTGCCATTAAGTTCCCTCTCGATGGTG
TAGTGGTGTGCCTTCCTGTTGTGAGCCACCGACAAAGCAAAACCACCCAGGTAATTGCGGCTCTGGCGTA
GCAGGTAGAGCCCATCGGTCATGCCTCCCTGGACCAGGTAGTCTTCAGCCTCTTCCCGGGTGATGTTGCC
AAAAAAGTAGGTCAGGTGGTTGGCGCTCATATGTATATCTCCTTCTTAAAGTTAAACAAAATTATTTCTA
GAGGGGAATTGTTATCCGCTCACAATTCCCCTATAGTGAGTCGTATTAATTTCGCGGGATCGAGATCGAT
CTCGATCCTCTACGCCGGACGCATCGTGGCCGGCATCACCGGCGCCACAGGTGCGGTTGCTGGCGCCTAT
ATCGCCGACATCACCGATGGGGAAGATCGGGCTCGCCACTTCGGGCTCATGAGCGCTTGTTTCGGCGTGG
GTATGGTGGCAGGCCCCGTGGCCGGGGGACTGTTGGGCGCCATCTCCTTGCATGCACCATTCCTTGCGGC
GGCGGTGCTCAACGGCCTCAACCTACTACTGGGCTGCTTCCTAATGCAGGAGTCGCATAAGGGAGAGCGT
CGAGATCCCGGACACCATCGAATGGCGCAAAACCTTTCGCGGTATGGCATGATAGCGCCCGGAAGAGAGT
CAATTCAGGGTGGTGAATGTGAAACCAGTAACGTTATACGATGTCGCAGAGTATGCCGGTGTCTCTTATC
AGACCGTTTCCCGCGTGGTGAACCAGGCCAGCCACGTTTCTGCGAAAACGCGGGAAAAAGTGGAAGCGGC
GATGGCGGAGCTGAATTACATTCCCAACCGCGTGGCACAACAACTGGCGGGCAAACAGTCGTTGCTGATT
GGCGTTGCCACCTCCAGTCTGGCCCTGCACGCGCCGTCGCAAATTGTCGCGGCGATTAAATCTCGCGCCG
ATCAACTGGGTGCCAGCGTGGTGGTGTCGATGGTAGAACGAAGCGGCGTCGAAGCCTGTAAAGCGGCGGT
GCACAATCTTCTCGCGCAACGCGTCAGTGGGCTGATCATTAACTATCCGCTGGATGACCAGGATGCCATT
GCTGTGGAAGCTGCCTGCACTAATGTTCCGGCGTTATTTCTTGATGTCTCTGACCAGACACCCATCAACA
GTATTATTTTCTCCCATGAAGACGGTACGCGACTGGGCGTGGAGCATCTGGTCGCATTGGGTCACCAGCA
AATCGCGCTGTTAGCGGGCCCATTAAGTTCTGTCTCGGCGCGTCTGCGTCTGGCTGGCTGGCATAAATAT
CTCACTCGCAATCAAATTCAGCCGATAGCGGAACGGGAAGGCGACTGGAGTGCCATGTCCGGTTTTCAAC
AAACCATGCAAATGCTGAATGAGGGCATCGTTCCCACTGCGATGCTGGTTGCCAACGATCAGATGGCGCT
GGGCGCAATGCGCGCCATTACCGAGTCCGGGCTGCGCGTTGGTGCGGACATCTCGGTAGTGGGATACGAC
GATACCGAAGACAGCTCATGTTATATCCCGCCGTTAACCACCATCAAACAGGATTTTCGCCTGCTGGGGC
AAACCAGCGTGGACCGCTTGCTGCAACTCTCTCAGGGCCAGGCGGTGAAGGGCAATCAGCTGTTGCCCGT
CTCACTGGTGAAAAGAAAAACCACCCTGGCGCCCAATACGCAAACCGCCTCTCCCCGCGCGTTGGCCGAT
TCATTAATGCAGCTGGCACGACAGGTTTCCCGACTGGAAAGCGGGCAGTGAGCGCAACGCAATTAATGTA
AGTTAGCTCACTCATTAGGCACCGGGATCTCGACCGATGCCCTTGAGAGCCTTCAACCCAGTCAGCTCCT
TCCGGTGGGCGCGGGGCATGACTATCGTCGCCGCACTTATGACTGTCTTCTTTATCATGCAACTCGTAGG
ACAGGTGCCGGCAGCGCTCTGGGTCATTTTCGGCGAGGACCGCTTTCGCTGGAGCGCGACGATGATCGGC
CTGTCGCTTGCGGTATTCGGAATCTTGCACGCCCTCGCTCAAGCCTTCGTCACTGGTCCCGCCACCAAAC
GTTTCGGCGAGAAGCAGGCCATTATCGCCGGCATGGCGGCCCCACGGGTGCGCATGATCGTGCTCCTGTC
GTTGAGGACCCGGCTAGGCTGGCGGGGTTGCCTTACTGGTTAGCAGAATGAATCACCGATACGCGAGCGA
ACGTGAAGCGACTGCTGCTGCAAAACGTCTGCGACCTGAGCAACAACATGAATGGTCTTCGGTTTCCGTG
TTTCGTAAAGTCTGGAAACGCGGAAGTCAGCGCCCTGCACCATTATGTTCCGGATCTGCATCGCAGGATG
CTGCTGGCTACCCTGTGGAACACCTACATCTGTATTAACGAAGCGCTGGCATTGACCCTGAGTGATTTTT
CTCTGGTCCCGCCGCATCCATACCGCCAGTTGTTTACCCTCACAACGTTCCAGTAACCGGGCATGTTCAT
CATCAGTAACCCGTATCGTGAGCATCCTCTCTCGTTTCATCGGTATCATTACCCCCATGAACAGAAATCC
CCCTTACACGGAGGCATCAGTGACCAAACAGGAAAAAACCGCCCTTAACATGGCCCGCTTTATCAGAAGC
CAGACATTAACGCTTCTGGAGAAACTCAACGAGCTGGACGCGGATGAACAGGCAGACATCTGTGAATCGC
TTCACGACCACGCTGATGAGCTTTACCGCAGCTGCCTCGCGCGTTTCGGTGATGACGGTGAAAACCTCTG
ACACATGCAGCTCCCGGAGACGGTCACAGCTTGTCTGTAAGCGGATGCCGGGAGCAGACAAGCCCGTCAG
GGCGCGTCAGCGGGTGTTGGCGGGTGTCGGGGCGCAGCCATGACCCAGTCACGTAGCGATAGCGGAGTGT
ATACTGGCTTAACTATGCGGCATCAGAGCAGATTGTACTGAGAGTGCACCATTGCGGTGTGAAATACCGC
ACAGATGCGTAAGGAGAAAATACCGCATCAGGCGCTCTTCCGCTTCCTCGCTCACTGACTCGCTGCGCTC
GGTCGTTCGGCTGCGGCGAGCGGTATCAGCTCACTCAAAGGCGGTAATACGGTTATCCACAGAATCAGGG
GATAACGCAGGAAAGAACATGTGAGCAAAAGGCCAGCAAAAGGCCAGGAACCGTAAAAAGGCCGCGTTGC
TGGCGTTTTTCCATAGGCTCCGCCCCCCTGACGAGCATCACAAAAATCGACGCTCAAGTCAGAGGTGGCG
AAACCCGACAGGACTATAAAGATACCAGGCGTTTCCCCCTGGAAGCTCCCTCGTGCGCTCTCCTGTTCCG
ACCCTGCCGCTTACCGGATACCTGTCCGCCTTTCTCCCTTCGGGAAGCGTGGCGCTTTCTCATAGCTCAC
GCTGTAGGTATCTCAGTTCGGTGTAGGTCGTTCGCTCCAAGCTGGGCTGTGTGCACGAACCCCCCGTTCA
GCCCGACCGCTGCGCCTTATCCGGTAACTATCGTCTTGAGTCCAACCCGGTAAGACACGACTTATCGCCA
CTGGCAGCAGCCACTGGTAACAGGATTAGCAGAGCGAGGTATGTAGGCGGTGCTACAGAGTTCTTGAAGT
GGTGGCCTAACTACGGCTACACTAGAAGGACAGTATTTGGTATCTGCGCTCTGCTGAAGCCAGTTACCTT
CGGAAAAAGAGTTGGTAGCTCTTGATCCGGCAAACAAACCACCGCTGGTAGCGGTGGTTTTTTTGTTTGC
AAGCAGCAGATTACGCGCAGAAAAAAAGGATCTCAAGAAGATCCTTTGATCTTTTCTACGGGGTCTGACG
CTCAGTGGAACGAAAACTCACGTTAAGGGATTTTGGTCATGAACAATAAAACTGTCTGCTTACATAAACA
GTAATACAAGGGGTGTTATGAGCCATATTCAACGGGAAACGTCTTGCTCTAGGCCGCGATTAAATTCCAA
CATGGATGCTGATTTATATGGGTATAAATGGGCTCGCGATAATGTCGGGCAATCAGGTGCGACAATCTAT
CGATTGTATGGGAAGCCCGATGCGCCAGAGTTGTTTCTGAAACATGGCAAAGGTAGCGTTGCCAATGATG
TTACAGATGAGATGGTCAGACTAAACTGGCTGACGGAATTTATGCCTCTTCCGACCATCAAGCATTTTAT
CCGTACTCCTGATGATGCATGGTTACTCACCACTGCGATCCCCGGGAAAACAGCATTCCAGGTATTAGAA
GAATATCCTGATTCAGGTGAAAATATTGTTGATGCGCTGGCAGTGTTCCTGCGCCGGTTGCATTCGATTC
CTGTTTGTAATTGTCCTTTTAACAGCGATCGCGTATTTCGTCTCGCTCAGGCGCAATCACGAATGAATAA
CGGTTTGGTTGATGCGAGTGATTTTGATGACGAGCGTAATGGCTGGCCTGTTGAACAAGTCTGGAAAGAA
ATGCATAAACTTTTGCCATTCTCACCGGATTCAGTCGTCACTCATGGTGATTTCTCACTTGATAACCTTA
TTTTTGACGAGGGGAAATTAATAGGTTGTATTGATGTTGGACGAGTCGGAATCGCAGACCGATACCAGGA
TCTTGCCATCCTATGGAACTGCCTCGGTGAGTTTTCTCCTTCATTACAGAAACGGCTTTTTCAAAAATAT
GGTATTGATAATCCTGATATGAATAAATTGCAGTTTCATTTGATGCTCGATGAGTTTTTCTAAGAATTAA
TTCATGAGCGGATACATATTTGAATGTATTTAGAAAAATAAACAAATAGGGGTTCCGCGCACATTTCCCC
GAAAAGTGCCACCTAAATTGTAAGCGTTAATATTTTGTTAAAATTCGCGTTAAATTTTTGTTAAATCAGC
TCATTTTTTAACCAATAGGCCGAAATCGGCAAAATCCCTTATAAATCAAAAGAATAGACCGAGATAGGGT
TGAGTGTTGTTCCAGTTTGGAACAAGAGTCCACTATTAAAGAACGTGGACTCCAACGTCAAAGG
[49 nt withheld, positions 5735-5783]
T
[91 nt withheld, positions 5785-5875]
G
[124 nt withheld, positions 5877-6000]
CCCATTCGCCA
Features (pLannotate 1.2.2; 19 found; start..end, strand, type, name):
     26..73      -  terminator     T7 terminator: transcription terminator for bacteriophage T7 RNA polymerase
     81..130     -  CDS            SET1 (fragment): solubility-enhancement tag derived from T7 phage gene 10B
    140..157     -  CDS            9xHis (fragment): 9xHis affinity tag
    167..937     -  CDS            Syk (fragment): KSYK_MOUSE - Also known as ptk72, Sykb. Experimental evidence at protein level: Swiss-Prot protein existence level 1. Non-receptor tyrosine kinase which mediates signal transduction downstream of a variety of transmembrane receptors including classical immunoreceptors like the B-cell receptor (BCR). Regulates several biological processes including innate and adaptive immunity, cell adhesion, osteoclast maturation, platelet activation and vascular development. Assembles into signaling complexes with activated receptors at the plasma membrane via interaction between its SH2 domains and the recep
    948..970     -  RBS            RBS: efficient ribosome binding site from bacteriophage T7 gene 10 (Olins and Rangwala, 1989)
    985..1009    -  protein_bind   lac operator: The lac repressor binds to the lac operator to inhibit transcription in E. coli. This inhibition can be relieved by adding lactose or isopropyl-β-D-thiogalactopyranoside (IPTG). lac repressor encoded by lacI
   1010..1028    -  promoter       T7 promoter: promoter for bacteriophage T7 RNA polymerase
   1054..1333    +  CDS            TcR (fragment): tetracycline efflux protein; tet; confers resistance to tetracycline
   1341..1418    +  promoter       lacI promoter: lacI
   1419..2501    +  CDS            lacI: lac repressor; lacI; The lac repressor binds to the lac operator to inhibit transcription in E. coli. This inhibition can be relieved by adding lactose or isopropyl-β-D-thiogalactopyranoside (IPTG).
   2514..2535    +  protein_bind   CAP binding site: CAP binding activates transcription in the presence of cAMP. E. coli catabolite activator protein
   2550..2841    +  CDS            TcR (fragment): tetracycline efflux protein; tet; confers resistance to tetracycline
   2913..3293    -  CDS            YPB1_ECOLX: Protein predicted: Swiss-Prot protein existence level 4. From Escherichia coli.
   3310..3501    +  CDS            rop: Rop protein, which maintains plasmids at low copy number; rop
   3603..3742    +  misc_feature   bom: basis of mobility region from pBR322
   3928..4516    -  rep_origin     ori: high-copy-number ColE1/pMB1/pBR322/pUC origin of replication
   4638..5453    +  CDS            KanR: aminoglycoside phosphotransferase; aph(3')-Ia; confers resistance to kanamycin in bacteria or G418 (Geneticin®) in eukaryotes
   5462..5519    -  promoter       AmpR promoter (fragment): bla
   5572..6000    -  rep_origin     f1 ori (sequence partly withheld): f1 bacteriophage origin of replication; arrow indicates direction of (+) strand synthesis
