[The description below was written by a language model from this plasmid's Addgene catalogue record and pLannotate feature annotations shown in this document.]
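Description:
pET-30a(+)-Syk-tSH2 is a bacterial expression plasmid built on the Novagen pET-30a(+) backbone for producing the tandem SH2 domains of murine spleen tyrosine kinase (Syk), residues Ser 8 to Gln 264, in their unphosphorylated form. It replicates in E. coli from a pBR322-type ColE1 origin accompanied by the rop gene and the bom mobility region, and it is selected with kanamycin through an aminoglycoside phosphotransferase gene. An f1 origin is also present, allowing single-stranded DNA production. The short tetracycline-resistance and AmpR promoter fragments in the annotation are backbone remnants rather than functional markers.

The roughly 0.8 kb Syk fragment was inserted between the NdeI and XhoI sites, which places it directly downstream of the T7 gene 10 ribosome binding site and removes the N-terminal tag region of pET-30a(+). Transcription is driven by a T7 promoter controlled by an adjacent lac operator and ends at the T7 terminator. The plasmid-borne lacI gene supplies repressor, so expression stays low until induced with IPTG in a host that provides T7 RNA polymerase; the record names Rosetta 2 (DE3) as the intended expression strain. A His-tag coding segment lies downstream of the insert, but the depositor's stated protein sequence ends at Gln 264 of Syk. This suggests the tag is not translated, although the record does not say so explicitly.

The associated work concerns allosteric regulation of Syk binding to receptor ITAM motifs, consistent with use of the purified domain pair in biophysical and binding studies.
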