Addgene plasmid #111269: pET-30a(+)-Syk-tSH2
Purpose: express murine Syk tandem SH2 domains (Ser 8 to Gln 264), the unphosphorylated form, in E.coli strain Rosetta 2 (DE3)
Depositing lab: Carol Post. Depositing organization: Purdue University. Publication: Insights into the allosteric regulation of Syk association with receptor ITAM, a multi-state equilibrium. Feng C, Post CB. Phys Chem Chem Phys. 2016 Feb 17;18(8):5807-18. doi: 10.1039/c5cp05417f. PubMed 26468009.
Backbone
  Vector backbone: pET-30a(+)
  Backbone manufacturer: Novagen
  Backbone size w/o insert (bp): 5422
  Total vector size (bp): 6015
  Vector type: Bacterial Expression
Growth in bacteria
  Bacterial resistance: Kanamycin, 50 μg/mL
  Growth temperature: 37°C
  Growth strain: DH5alpha
  Copy number: Unknown
Gene/Insert
  Gene/Insert name: murine Syk tandem SH2 domains (Ser 8 to Gln 264), the unphosphorylated form (alt name: Spleen tyrosine kinase)
  Species: M. musculus (mouse)
  Insert size (bp): 786
  GenBank ID: NP_035648
  Entrez Gene: Syk (a.k.a. Sykb)
  Promoter: T7
  Cloning method: Restriction Enzyme; 5′ cloning site Nde I (unknown if destroyed); 3′ cloning site Xho I (unknown if destroyed)
  Sequencing primers: 5′ T7 promoter; 3′ T7 terminator
Terms and licenses: Academic/Nonprofit Terms; Industry Terms: Not Available to Industry
Depositor comments: encoding the following protein sequence: MSANHLTYFFGNITREEAEDYLVQGGMTDGLYLLRQSRNYLGGFALSVAHNRKAHHYTIERELNGTYAISGGRAHASPADLCHYHSQEPDGLICLLKKPFNRPPGVQPKTGPFEDLKENLIREYVKQTWNLQGQALEQAIISQKPQLEKLIATTAHEKMPWFHGNISRDESEQTVLIGSKTNGKFLIRARDNSGSYALCLLHEGKVLHYRIDRDKTGKLSIPEGKKFDTLWQLVEHYSYKPDGLLRVLTVPCQKIGAQ
How to cite: pET-30a(+)-Syk-tSH2 was a gift from Carol Post (Addgene plasmid # 111269 ; http://n2t.net/addgene:111269 ; RRID:Addgene_111269)
